Addgene plasmid #121360: pUC57-Kan_GY11_00199991
Purpose: Level 0 Golden-Gate compatible vector
Depositing lab: Sophien Kamoun. Depositing organization: Sainsbury Laboratory, Norwich. Publication: A Clone Resource of Magnaporthe oryzae Effectors That Share Sequence and Structural Similarities Across Host-Specific Lineages. Petit-Houdenot Y, Langner T, Harant A, Win J, Kamoun S. Mol Plant Microbe Interact. 2020 Aug;33(8):1032-1035. doi: 10.1094/MPMI-03-20-0052-A. Epub 2020 Jun 22. PubMed 32460610.
Backbone
  Vector backbone: pUC57-Kan
  Backbone size w/o insert (bp): 2626
  Vector type: Golden Gate
  Selectable markers: lacZ
Growth in bacteria
  Bacterial resistance: Kanamycin, 50 μg/mL
  Growth temperature: 37°C
  Growth strain: DH5alpha
  Copy number: High Copy
Gene/Insert
  Gene/Insert name: GY11_00199991
  Mutation: Magnaporthe oryzae
  Cloning method: Restriction Enzyme; 5′ cloning site EcoRV (unknown if destroyed); 3′ cloning site EcoRV (unknown if destroyed)
  Sequencing primers: 5′ M13Fw; 3′ M13Rv
Terms and licenses: Academic/Nonprofit Terms; Industry Terms: Not Available to Industry
How to cite: pUC57-Kan_GY11_00199991 was a gift from Sophien Kamoun (Addgene plasmid # 121360 ; http://n2t.net/addgene:121360 ; RRID:Addgene_121360)
