[The description below was written by a language model from this plasmid's Addgene catalogue record and pLannotate feature annotations shown in this document.]
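Description:
pUC57-Kan_GY11_00199991 is a small (about 3.0 kb) bacterial cloning plasmid that serves as a Level 0 module for Golden Gate assembly. It is built on the pUC57-Kan backbone, which replicates in E. coli from a high-copy ColE1/pUC-type origin and is selected with kanamycin through an aminoglycoside phosphotransferase gene (KanR, aph(3')-Ia). In the annotation this gene sits directly downstream of the bla (AmpR) promoter, which presumably drives it. Short remnants of bom, rop and lacI are also detected; these are backbone fragments rather than functional elements.

The insert, GY11_00199991, comes from the fungus Magnaporthe oryzae (the species is entered in the record's mutation field) and belongs to a clone resource of M. oryzae effectors that share sequence and structural similarities across host-specific lineages. It was placed into the EcoRV site of the pUC57 polylinker, and the record does not say whether those sites survived. The feature table does not annotate the insert itself, but an unannotated stretch of roughly 400 bp lies between the lacZα fragment and the lac operator/lac promoter/CAP site. This placement is consistent with the insert interrupting lacZα, the basis of the blue/white screening marker listed for the backbone. M13 forward and reverse primer sites are listed for sequencing across the insert.

As a Level 0 part, the plasmid is essentially a storage and donor vector. No eukaryotic promoter, tag or terminator is annotated, so expression elements would be supplied when the coding module is released and combined with other parts in higher-level assemblies. The type IIS enzyme and overhangs used are not stated in the record.
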