Features (pLannotate 1.2.2; 10 found; start..end, strand, type, name):
    137..236     +  misc_feature   bom (fragment): basis of mobility region from pBR322
    242..399     -  CDS            lacZα (fragment): LacZα fragment of β-galactosidase; lacZ fragment
    812..828     -  protein_bind   lac operator: The lac repressor binds to the lac operator to inhibit transcription in E. coli. This inhibition can be relieved by adding lactose or isopropyl-β-D-thiogalactopyranoside (IPTG). lac repressor encoded by lacI
    836..866     -  promoter       lac promoter: promoter for the E. coli lac operon
    881..902     -  protein_bind   CAP binding site: CAP binding activates transcription in the presence of cAMP. E. coli catabolite activator protein
    915..1007    -  CDS            lacI (fragment): lac repressor; lacI; The lac repressor binds to the lac operator to inhibit transcription in E. coli. This inhibition can be relieved by adding lactose or isopropyl-β-D-thiogalactopyranoside (IPTG).
   1190..1778    -  rep_origin     ori: high-copy-number ColE1/pMB1/pBR322/pUC origin of replication
   1949..2764    -  CDS            KanR: aminoglycoside phosphotransferase; aph(3')-Ia; confers resistance to kanamycin in bacteria or G418 (Geneticin®) in eukaryotes
   2765..2869    -  promoter       AmpR promoter: bla
   2964..35      +  CDS            rop (fragment) (across the origin): Rop protein, which maintains plasmids at low copy number; rop
>Addgene plasmid #121360 | pUC57-Kan_GY11_00199991 | depositor full sequence | sequence record 238251 | pUC57-Kan_GY11_00199991 sequence 2964 bps
TCGCGCGTTTCGGTGATGACGGTGAAAACCTCTGACACATGCAGCTCCCGGAGACGGTCACAGCTTGTCT
GTAAGCGGATGCCGGGAGCAGACAAGCCCGTCAGGGCGCGTCAGCGGGTGTTGGCGGGTGTCGGGGCTGG
CTTAACTATGCGGCATCAGAGCAGATTGTACTGAGAGTGCACCATATGCGGTGTGAAATACCGCACAGAT
GCGTAAGGAGAAAATACCGCATCAGGCGCCATTCGCCATTCAGGCTGCGCAACTGTTGGGAAGGGCGATC
GGTGCGGGCCTCTTCGCTATTACGCCAGCTGGCGAAAGGGGGATGTGCTGCAAGGCGATTAAGTTGGGTA
ACGCCAGGGTTTTCCCAGTCACGACGTTGTAAAACGACGGCCAGTGAATTGACGCGTATTGGGATGGAAC
TTGGTCTCTAATGTTGCCAACTAATTTTAAATGTGCTACTGAAAGAGGTGATAAAACTGGTGTTAATTTG
CATTCTAAAAGATCTTCTGATACTAATGGTTCTGCTGGTGCTGCTACTGTTTATACTTGTTCTAAATGTT
ATTCTTATACTTCTAAAAATCAAGATAATGTTGTTGCTCATCAAGCTGCTTGTAATGGTAATAAAATTGA
ATTGACTCCAAATTCTGAAAATGTTAGAGCTAAAGCTCAATCTATTTCTACTTCTACTGCTGGTGTTACT
GAATGGAGAGCTTGGGCTACTGCTAATAGAGATTGAGCTTAGAGACCAAGTTCATCCCAATGGCGCGCCG
AGCTTGGCTCGAGCATGGTCATAGCTGTTTCCTGTGTGAAATTGTTATCCGCTCACAATTCCACACAACA
TACGAGCCGGAAGCATAAAGTGTAAAGCCTGGGGTGCCTAATGAGTGAGCTAACTCACATTAATTGCGTT
GCGCTCACTGCCCGCTTTCCAGTCGGGAAACCTGTCGTGCCAGCTGCATTAATGAATCGGCCAACGCGCG
GGGAGAGGCGGTTTGCGTATTGGGCGCTCTTCCGCTTCCTCGCTCACTGACTCGCTGCGCTCGGTCGTTC
GGCTGCGGCGAGCGGTATCAGCTCACTCAAAGGCGGTAATACGGTTATCCACAGAATCAGGGGATAACGC
AGGAAAGAACATGTGAGCAAAAGGCCAGCAAAAGGCCAGGAACCGTAAAAAGGCCGCGTTGCTGGCGTTT
TTCCATAGGCTCCGCCCCCCTGACGAGCATCACAAAAATCGACGCTCAAGTCAGAGGTGGCGAAACCCGA
CAGGACTATAAAGATACCAGGCGTTTCCCCCTGGAAGCTCCCTCGTGCGCTCTCCTGTTCCGACCCTGCC
GCTTACCGGATACCTGTCCGCCTTTCTCCCTTCGGGAAGCGTGGCGCTTTCTCATAGCTCACGCTGTAGG
TATCTCAGTTCGGTGTAGGTCGTTCGCTCCAAGCTGGGCTGTGTGCACGAACCCCCCGTTCAGCCCGACC
GCTGCGCCTTATCCGGTAACTATCGTCTTGAGTCCAACCCGGTAAGACACGACTTATCGCCACTGGCAGC
AGCCACTGGTAACAGGATTAGCAGAGCGAGGTATGTAGGCGGTGCTACAGAGTTCTTGAAGTGGTGGCCT
AACTACGGCTACACTAGAAGAACAGTATTTGGTATCTGCGCTCTGCTGAAGCCAGTTACCTTCGGAAAAA
GAGTTGGTAGCTCTTGATCCGGCAAACAAACCACCGCTGGTAGCGGTGGTTTTTTTGTTTGCAAGCAGCA
GATTACGCGCAGAAAAAAAGGATCTCAAGAAGATCCTTTGATCTTTTCTACGGGGTCTGACGCTCAGTGG
AACGAAAACTCACGTTAAGGGATTTTGGTCATGAGATTATCAAAAAGGATCTTCACCTAGATCCTTTTAA
ATTAAAAATGAAGTTTTAAATCAATCTAAAGTATATATGAGTAAACTTGGTCTGACAGTTAGAAAAACTC
ATCGAGCATCAAATGAAACTGCAATTTATTCATATCAGGATTATCAATACCATATTTTTGAAAAAGCCGT
TTCTGTAATGAAGGAGAAAACTCACCGAGGCAGTTCCATAGGATGGCAAGATCCTGGTATCGGTCTGCGA
TTCCGACTCGTCCAACATCAATACAACCTATTAATTTCCCCTCGTCAAAAATAAGGTTATCAAGTGAGAA
ATCACCATGAGTGACGACTGAATCCGGTGAGAATGGCAAAAGTTTATGCATTTCTTTCCAGACTTGTTCA
ACAGGCCAGCCATTACGCTCGTCATCAAAATCACTCGCATCAACCAAACCGTTATTCATTCGTGATTGCG
CCTGAGCGAGACGAAATACGCGATCGCTGTTAAAAGGACAATTACAAACAGGAATCGAATGCAACCGGCG
CAGGAACACTGCCAGCGCATCAACAATATTTTCACCTGAATCAGGATATTCTTCTAATACCTGGAATGCT
GTTTTCCCAGGGATCGCAGTGGTGAGTAACCATGCATCATCAGGAGTACGGATAAAATGCTTGATGGTCG
GAAGAGGCATAAATTCCGTCAGCCAGTTTAGTCTGACCATCTCATCTGTAACATCATTGGCAACGCTACC
TTTGCCATGTTTCAGAAACAACTCTGGCGCATCGGGCTTCCCATACAATCGATAGATTGTCGCACCTGAT
TGCCCGACATTATCGCGAGCCCATTTATACCCATATAAATCAGCATCCATGTTGGAATTTAATCGCGGCC
TAGAGCAAGACGTTTCCCGTTGAATATGGCTCATACTCTTCCTTTTTCAATATTATTGAAGCATTTATCA
GGGTTATTGTCTCATGAGCGGATACATATTTGAATGTATTTAGAAAAATAAACAAATAGGGGTTCCGCGC
ACATTTCCCCGAAAAGTGCCACCTGACGTCTAAGAAACCATTATTATCATGACATTAACCTATAAAAATA
GGCGTATCACGAGGCCCTTTCGTC
