>Addgene plasmid #121360 | pUC57-Kan_GY11_00199991 | depositor partial sequence | sequence record 230972 | GY11_00199991
TTGGTCTCTAATGTTGCCAACTAATTTTAAATGTGCTACTGAAAGAGGTGATAAAACTGGTGTTAATTTG
CATTCTAAAAGATCTTCTGATACTAATGGTTCTGCTGGTGCTGCTACTGTTTATACTTGTTCTAAATGTT
ATTCTTATACTTCTAAAAATCAAGATAATGTTGTTGCTCATCAAGCTGCTTGTAATGGTAATAAAATTGA
ATTGACTCCAAATTCTGAAAATGTTAGAGCTAAAGCTCAATCTATTTCTACTTCTACTGCTGGTGTTACT
GAATGGAGAGCTTGGGCTACTGCTAATAGAGATTGAGCTTAGAGACCAA
