>Addgene plasmid #121360 | pUC57-Kan_GY11_00199991 | depositor partial sequence | sequence record 230973 | empty_vector
TCGCGCGTTTCGGTGATGACGGTGAAAACCTCTGACACATGCAGCTCCCGGAGACGGTCACAGCTTGTCT
GTAAGCGGATGCCGGGAGCAGACAAGCCCGTCAGGGCGCGTCAGCGGGTGTTGGCGGGTGTCGGGGCTGG
CTTAACTATGCGGCATCAGAGCAGATTGTACTGAGAGTGCACCATATGCGGTGTGAAATACCGCACAGAT
GCGTAAGGAGAAAATACCGCATCAGGCGCCATTCGCCATTCAGGCTGCGCAACTGTTGGGAAGGGCGATC
GGTGCGGGCCTCTTCGCTATTACGCCAGCTGGCGAAAGGGGGATGTGCTGCAAGGCGATTAAGTTGGGTA
ACGCCAGGGTTTTCCCAGTCACGACGTTGTAAAACGACGGCCAGTGAATTGACGCGTATTGGGATATCCC
AATGGCGCGCCGAGCTTGGCTCGAGCATGGTCATAGCTGTTTCCTGTGTGAAATTGTTATCCGCTCACAA
TTCCACACAACATACGAGCCGGAAGCATAAAGTGTAAAGCCTGGGGTGCCTAATGAGTGAGCTAACTCAC
ATTAATTGCGTTGCGCTCACTGCCCGCTTTCCAGTCGGGAAACCTGTCGTGCCAGCTGCATTAATGAATC
GGCCAACGCGCGGGGAGAGGCGGTTTGCGTATTGGGCGCTCTTCCGCTTCCTCGCTCACTGACTCGCTGC
GCTCGGTCGTTCGGCTGCGGCGAGCGGTATCAGCTCACTCAAAGGCGGTAATACGGTTATCCACAGAATC
AGGGGATAACGCAGGAAAGAACATGTGAGCAAAAGGCCAGCAAAAGGCCAGGAACCGTAAAAAGGCCGCG
TTGCTGGCGTTTTTCCATAGGCTCCGCCCCCCTGACGAGCATCACAAAAATCGACGCTCAAGTCAGAGGT
GGCGAAACCCGACAGGACTATAAAGATACCAGGCGTTTCCCCCTGGAAGCTCCCTCGTGCGCTCTCCTGT
TCCGACCCTGCCGCTTACCGGATACCTGTCCGCCTTTCTCCCTTCGGGAAGCGTGGCGCTTTCTCATAGC
TCACGCTGTAGGTATCTCAGTTCGGTGTAGGTCGTTCGCTCCAAGCTGGGCTGTGTGCACGAACCCCCCG
TTCAGCCCGACCGCTGCGCCTTATCCGGTAACTATCGTCTTGAGTCCAACCCGGTAAGACACGACTTATC
GCCACTGGCAGCAGCCACTGGTAACAGGATTAGCAGAGCGAGGTATGTAGGCGGTGCTACAGAGTTCTTG
AAGTGGTGGCCTAACTACGGCTACACTAGAAGAACAGTATTTGGTATCTGCGCTCTGCTGAAGCCAGTTA
CCTTCGGAAAAAGAGTTGGTAGCTCTTGATCCGGCAAACAAACCACCGCTGGTAGCGGTGGTTTTTTTGT
TTGCAAGCAGCAGATTACGCGCAGAAAAAAAGGATCTCAAGAAGATCCTTTGATCTTTTCTACGGGGTCT
GACGCTCAGTGGAACGAAAACTCACGTTAAGGGATTTTGGTCATGAGATTATCAAAAAGGATCTTCACCT
AGATCCTTTTAAATTAAAAATGAAGTTTTAAATCAATCTAAAGTATATATGAGTAAACTTGGTCTGACAG
TTAGAAAAACTCATCGAGCATCAAATGAAACTGCAATTTATTCATATCAGGATTATCAATACCATATTTT
TGAAAAAGCCGTTTCTGTAATGAAGGAGAAAACTCACCGAGGCAGTTCCATAGGATGGCAAGATCCTGGT
ATCGGTCTGCGATTCCGACTCGTCCAACATCAATACAACCTATTAATTTCCCCTCGTCAAAAATAAGGTT
ATCAAGTGAGAAATCACCATGAGTGACGACTGAATCCGGTGAGAATGGCAAAAGTTTATGCATTTCTTTC
CAGACTTGTTCAACAGGCCAGCCATTACGCTCGTCATCAAAATCACTCGCATCAACCAAACCGTTATTCA
TTCGTGATTGCGCCTGAGCGAGACGAAATACGCGATCGCTGTTAAAAGGACAATTACAAACAGGAATCGA
ATGCAACCGGCGCAGGAACACTGCCAGCGCATCAACAATATTTTCACCTGAATCAGGATATTCTTCTAAT
ACCTGGAATGCTGTTTTCCCAGGGATCGCAGTGGTGAGTAACCATGCATCATCAGGAGTACGGATAAAAT
GCTTGATGGTCGGAAGAGGCATAAATTCCGTCAGCCAGTTTAGTCTGACCATCTCATCTGTAACATCATT
GGCAACGCTACCTTTGCCATGTTTCAGAAACAACTCTGGCGCATCGGGCTTCCCATACAATCGATAGATT
GTCGCACCTGATTGCCCGACATTATCGCGAGCCCATTTATACCCATATAAATCAGCATCCATGTTGGAAT
TTAATCGCGGCCTAGAGCAAGACGTTTCCCGTTGAATATGGCTCATACTCTTCCTTTTTCAATATTATTG
AAGCATTTATCAGGGTTATTGTCTCATGAGCGGATACATATTTGAATGTATTTAGAAAAATAAACAAATA
GGGGTTCCGCGCACATTTCCCCGAAAAGTGCCACCTGACGTCTAAGAAACCATTATTATCATGACATTAA
CCTATAAAAATAGGCGTATCACGAGGCCCTTTCGTC
