>Addgene plasmid #121360 | pUC57-Kan_GY11_00199991 | addgene partial sequence | sequence record 238252 | M13-F20 5'-TGTAAAACGACGGCCAGT-3'
TTGGTCTCTAATGTTGCCAACTAATTTTAAATGTGCTACTGAAAGAGGTGATAAAACTGGTGTTAATTTG
CATTCTAAAAGATCTTCTGATACTAATGGTTCTGCTGGTGCTGCTACTGTTTATACTTGTTCTAAATGTT
ATTCTTATACTTCTAAAAATCAAGATAATGTTGTTGCTCATCAAGCTGCTTGTAATGGTAATAAAATTGA
ATTGACTCCAAATTCTGAAAATGTTAGAGCTAAAGCTCAATCTATTTCTACTTCTACTGCTGGTGTTACT
GAATGGAGAGCTTGGGCTACTGCTAATAGAGATTGAGCTTAGAGACCAAGTTCATCCCAATGGCGCGCCG
AGCTTGGCTCGAGCATGGTCATAGCTGTTTCCTGTGTGAAATTGTTATCCGCTCACAATTCCACACAACA
TACGAGCCGGAAGCATAAAGTGTAAAGCCTGGGGTGCCTAATGAGTGAGCTAACTCACATTAATTGCGTT
GCGCTCACTGCCCGCTTTCCAGTCGGGAAACCTGTCGTGCCAGCTGCATTAATGAATCGGCCAACGCGCG
GGGAGAGGCGGTTTGCGTATTGGGCGCTCTTCCGCTTCCTCGCTCACTGACTCGCTGCGCTCGGTCGTTC
GGCTGCGGCGAGCGGTATCAGCTCACTCAAAGGCGGTAATACGGTTATCCACAGAATCAGGGGATAACGC
AGGAAAGAACATGTGAGCAAAAGGCCAGCAAAAGGCCAGGAACCGTAAAAAGGCCGCGTTGCTGGCGTTT
TTCCATAGGCTCCGCCCCCCTGACGAGCATCACAAAAATCGACGCTCAAGTCAGAGGTGGCGAAACCCGA
CAGGACTATAAAGATACCAGGCGTTTCCCCCTGGAAGCTCCCTCGTGCGCTCTCCTGTTCCGACCCTGCC
GCTTACCGGATACCTGTCCGCCTTTCTCCCTTCGGGAAGCGTGGCGCTTTCTCATAGCTCACGCTGTAGG
TATCTCAGTTCGGTGTAGGTCGTTCGCTCCAAGCTGGGCTG
